Addgene plasmid #70337: R777-E053 Hs.EGFR
Purpose: Gateway ORF clone of human EGFR [NM_005228.3] with stop codon (for native or N-terminal fusions)
Depositing lab: Dominic Esposito. Depositing organization: National Cancer Institute (NCI).
Backbone
  Vector backbone: pDonor-255
  Backbone size w/o insert (bp): 2693
  Vector type: Gateway Entry Clone
Growth in bacteria
  Bacterial resistance: Spectinomycin, 50 μg/mL
  Growth temperature: 37°C
  Growth strain: DH10B
  Copy number: High Copy
Gene/Insert
  Gene/Insert name: EGFR
  Species: H. sapiens (human)
  Insert size (bp): 3633
  GenBank ID: NM_005228.3
  Entrez Gene: EGFR (a.k.a. ERBB, ERBB1, ERRP, HER1, NISBD2, NNCIS, PIG61, mENA)
  Cloning method: Gateway Cloning
  Sequencing primers: 5′ M13F 23-mer (5'-CCCAGTCACGACGTTGTAAAACG); 3′ attLR 23-mer (5'-TAACATCAGAGATTTTGAGACAC)
Terms and licenses: Academic/Nonprofit Terms; Industry Terms: Not Available to Industry
Depositor comments: c969a, c972a, t1521c, c1524g, g2361a silent mutations not noted in Refseq
How to cite: R777-E053 Hs.EGFR was a gift from Dominic Esposito (Addgene plasmid # 70337 ; http://n2t.net/addgene:70337 ; RRID:Addgene_70337)
