[The description below was written by a language model from this plasmid's Addgene catalogue record and pLannotate feature annotations shown in this document.]
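Description:
R777-E053 Hs.EGFR is a Gateway entry clone built on the pDonor-255 backbone and carrying the full-length human EGFR open reading frame, corresponding to the NM_005228.3 reference transcript. It is a bacterial propagation plasmid of about 6.3 kb. It replicates from a high-copy ColE1/pUC-type origin and is selected with spectinomycin through the aadA aminoglycoside adenylyltransferase gene (SmR). This gene appears to be driven by remnants of a class 1 integron cassette, since fragments of the Pc promoter and of a gentamicin resistance gene lie just upstream. rrnB T1 and T2 terminators sit upstream of the cloning region, where they help insulate the insert from read-through transcription. The short lacZα and lacI fragments annotated in the table are backbone leftovers with no evident function.

The EGFR coding sequence is flanked by two attL recombination sites. The automated annotation labels these attL3 and a partial attL2, and the catalogue entry does not state which attL variants are present. No eukaryotic or bacterial promoter is positioned to drive the insert, so the clone is not itself an expression construct. It serves instead as a donor for LR Clonase recombination, which moves the ORF into attR-containing destination vectors chosen by the user. Because the native stop codon is retained, the ORF suits untagged expression or N-terminal fusions supplied by the destination vector, but not C-terminal tagging. The depositor notes five silent nucleotide differences from the RefSeq entry, which leave the encoded receptor tyrosine kinase unchanged.
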