Features (pLannotate 1.2.2; 11 found; start..end, strand, type, name):
     18..54      -  CDS            lacZα (fragment): LacZα fragment of β-galactosidase; lacZ fragment
     85..180     +  protein_bind   attL3: mutant version of attL; recombination site for the Gateway® LR reaction LR Clonase™
    186..3815    +  CDS            EGFR (sequence withheld): EGFR_HUMAN - Also known as ERBB, ERBB1, HER1. Experimental evidence at protein level: Swiss-Prot protein existence level 1. (Microbial infection) Acts as a receptor for hepatitis C virus (HCV) in hepatocytes and facilitates its cell entry. Mediates HCV entry by promoting the formation of the CD81-CLDN1 receptor complexes that are essential for HCV entry and by enhancing membrane fusion of cells expressing HCV envelope glycoproteins. From Homo sapiens (Human).
   3823..3916    -  protein_bind   attL2 (fragment): mutant version of attL; recombination site for the Gateway® LR reaction LR Clonase™
   4031..4054    +  promoter       Pc promoter (fragment): intI1 (promoter lies within the coding sequence); class 1 integron promoter
   4230..4286    +  CDS            GmR (fragment): gentamycin acetyltransferase; aacC1; confers resistance to gentamycin
   4293..5084    +  CDS            SmR: aminoglycoside adenylyltransferase (Murphy, 1985); aadA; confers resistance to spectinomycin and streptomycin
   5177..5765    +  rep_origin     ori: high-copy-number ColE1/pMB1/pBR322/pUC origin of replication
   5948..6040    +  CDS            lacI (fragment): lac repressor; lacI; The lac repressor binds to the lac operator to inhibit transcription in E. coli. This inhibition can be relieved by adding lactose or isopropyl-β-D-thiogalactopyranoside (IPTG).
   6095..6122    -  terminator     rrnB T2 terminator: transcription terminator T2 from the E. coli rrnB gene
   6254..6297    +  terminator     rrnB T1 terminator: Escherichia coli rrnB; transcription terminator T1 from the E. coli rrnB gene
>Addgene plasmid #70337 | R777-E053 Hs.EGFR | depositor full sequence | sequence record 125786 | Full Sequence
TTAACGCTAGCATGGATGTTTTCCCAGTCACGACGTTGTAAAACGACGGCCAGTCTTAAAATTCGAGCTC
GGTCCGAGGATCCGAAATAATGATTTTATTTTGACTGATAGTGACCTGTTCGTTGCAACAAATTGATAAG
CAATGCTTTTTTATAATGCCAACTTTGTACAAAAAAGTTGGCACC
[3630 nt withheld, positions 186-3815]
TAATCAACTTTCTTGTACAAAGTTGGCATTATAGGAAAGCATTGCTTATCAATTTGTTGCAACGAACAGG
TCACTATCAGTCAAAATAAAATCATTATTTGCATGCAAGCTTAGATCCTCTAGACCAGCCAGGACAGAAA
TGCCTCGACTTCGCTGCTACCCAAGGTTGCCGGGTGACGCACACCGTGGAAACGGATGAAGGCACGAACC
CAGTGGACATAAGCCTGTTCGGTTCGTAAGCTGTAATGCAAGTAGCGTATGCGCTCACGCAACTGGTCCA
GAACCTTGACCGAACGCAGCGGTGGTAACGGCGCAGTGGCGGTTTTCATGGCTTGTTATGACTGTTTTTT
TGGGGTACAGTCTATGCCTCGGGCATCCAAGCAGCAAGCGCGTTACGCCGTGGGTCGATGTTTGATGTTA
TGGAGCAGCAACGATGTTACGCAGCAGGGCAGTCGCCCTAAAACAAAGTTAAACATTATGAGGGAAGCGG
TGATCGCCGAAGTATCGACTCAACTATCAGAGGTAGTTGGCGTCATCGAGCGCCATCTCGAACCGACGTT
GCTGGCCGTACATTTGTACGGCTCCGCAGTGGATGGCGGCCTGAAGCCACACAGTGATATTGATTTGCTG
GTTACGGTGACCGTAAGGCTTGATGAAACAACGCGGCGAGCTTTGATCAACGACCTTTTGGAAACTTCGG
CTTCCCCTGGAGAGAGCGAGATTCTCCGCGCTGTAGAAGTCACCATTGTTGTGCACGACGACATCATTCC
GTGGCGTTATCCAGCTAAGCGCGAACTGCAATTTGGAGAATGGCAGCGCAATGACATTCTTGCAGGTATC
TTCGAGCCAGCCACGATCGACATTGATCTGGCTATCTTGCTGACAAAAGCAAGAGAACATAGCGTTGCCT
TGGTAGGTCCAGCGGCGGAGGAACTCTTTGATCCGGTTCCTGAACAGGATCTATTTGAGGCGCTAAATGA
AACCTTAACGCTATGGAACTCGCCGCCCGACTGGGCTGGCGATGAGCGAAATGTAGTGCTTACGTTGTCC
CGCATTTGGTACAGCGCAGTAACCGGCAAAATCGCGCCGAAGGATGTCGCTGCCGACTGGGCAATGGAGC
GCCTGCCGGCCCAGTATCAGCCCGTCATACTTGAAGCTAGACAGGCTTATCTTGGACAAGAAGAAGATCG
CTTGGCCTCGCGCGCAGATCAGTTGGAAGAATTTGTCCACTACGTGAAAGGCGAGATCACCAAGGTAGTC
GGCAAATAACCCTCGAGCCACCCATGACCAAAATCCCTTAACGTGAGTTACGCGTCGTTCCACTGAGCGT
CAGACCCCGTAGAAAAGATCAAAGGATCTTCTTGAGATCCTTTTTTTCTGCGCGTAATCTGCTGCTTGCA
AACAAAAAAACCACCGCTACCAGCGGTGGTTTGTTTGCCGGATCAAGAGCTACCAACTCTTTTTCCGAAG
GTAACTGGCTTCAGCAGAGCGCAGATACCAAATACTGTCCTTCTAGTGTAGCCGTAGTTAGGCCACCACT
TCAAGAACTCTGTAGCACCGCCTACATACCTCGCTCTGCTAATCCTGTTACCAGTGGCTGCTGCCAGTGG
CGATAAGTCGTGTCTTACCGGGTTGGACTCAAGACGATAGTTACCGGATAAGGCGCAGCGGTCGGGCTGA
ACGGGGGGTTCGTGCACACAGCCCAGCTTGGAGCGAACGACCTACACCGAACTGAGATACCTACAGCGTG
AGCATTGAGAAAGCGCCACGCTTCCCGAAGGGAGAAAGGCGGACAGGTATCCGGTAAGCGGCAGGGTCGG
AACAGGAGAGCGCACGAGGGAGCTTCCAGGGGGAAACGCCTGGTATCTTTATAGTCCTGTCGGGTTTCGC
CACCTCTGACTTGAGCGTCGATTTTTGTGATGCTCGTCAGGGGGGCGGAGCCTATGGAAAAACGCCAGCA
ACGCGGCCTTTTTACGGTTCCTGGCCTTTTGCTGGCCTTTTGCTCACATGTTCTTTCCTGCGTTATCCCC
TGATTCTGTGGATAACCGTATTACCGCCTTTGAGTGAGCTGATACCGCTCGCCGCAGCCGAACGACCGAG
CGCAGCGAGTCAGTGAGCGAGGAAGCGGAAGAGCGCCCAATACGCAAACCGCCTCTCCCCGCGCGTTGGC
CGATTCATTAATGCAGCTGGCACGACAGGTTTCCCGACTGGAAAGCGGGCAGTGAGCGCAACGCAATTAA
TACGCGTACCGCTAGCCAGGAAGAGTTTGTAGAAACGCAAAAAGGCCATCCGTCAGGATGGCCTTCTGCT
TAGTTTGATGCCTGGCAGTTTATGGCGGGCGTCCTGCCCGCCACCCTCCGGGCCGTTGCTTCACAACGTT
CAAATCCGCTCCCGGCGGATTTGTCCTACTCAGGAGAGCGTTCACCGACAAACAACAGATAAAACGAAAG
GCCCAGTCTTCCGACTGAGCCTTTCGTTTTATTTGATGCCTGGCAGTTCCCTACTCTCGCG
