>Addgene plasmid #70337 | R777-E053 Hs.EGFR | addgene partial sequence | sequence record 129342 | pCR8_R1 5'-cgaaccgaacaggcttatgt-3'
GTGCGTCACCCGGCAACCTTGGGTAGCAGCGAAGTCGAGGCATTTCTGTCCTGGCTGGTCTAGAGGATCT
AAGCTTGCATGCAAATAATGATTTTATTTTGACTGATAGTGACCTGTTCGTTGCAACAAATTGATAAGCA
ATGCTTTCCTATAATGCCAACTTTGTACAAGAAAGTTGATTA
[730 nt withheld, positions 183-912]
